Addgene plasmid #248728: pAH108
Purpose: PBT0463 biosensor circuit in pNBU2 integrative Bacteroides plasmid
Depositing lab: Carolina Tropini. Depositing organization: University of British Columbia. Publication: A Bacteroides synthetic biology toolkit to build an in vivo malabsorption biosensor. McCallum G, Burckhardt JC, He J, Hong A, Potvin-Trottier L, Tropini C. Cell. 2026 Feb 19;189(4):1245-1261.e21. doi: 10.1016/j.cell.2025.12.052. Epub 2026 Jan 28. PubMed 41610848.
Backbone
  Vector backbone: pNBU2
  Vector type: Bacterial Expression
Growth in bacteria
  Bacterial resistance: Ampicillin, 100 μg/mL
  Growth temperature: 37°C
  Growth strain: Invitrogen One Shot PIR2 Chemically Competent
  Copy number: Low Copy
Gene/Insert
  Gene/Insert name: PBfP1E6-RBS1PLP-mScarletI3-rrnBT2-PBT0463-TetR-rrnBT2-pTetR56-RBS1PLP-mGL-rrnBT2
  Species: Synthetic
  Cloning method: Golden Gate
Terms and licenses: Academic/Nonprofit Terms; Industry Terms: Not Available to Industry
Depositor comments: The depositor confirms that discrepancies between the depositor's sequence and Addgene's sequences have no functional consequences.
How to cite: pAH108 was a gift from Carolina Tropini (Addgene plasmid # 248728 ; http://n2t.net/addgene:248728 ; RRID:Addgene_248728)
