[The description below was written by a language model from this plasmid's Addgene catalogue record and pLannotate feature annotations shown in this document.]
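Description:
pAH108 is a 7.9 kb integrative Bacteroides plasmid built on the pNBU2 backbone and carrying a synthetic three-module biosensor circuit assembled by Golden Gate cloning. In E. coli it replicates from the R6K γ origin, which depends on the pi initiator protein and therefore requires a pir-expressing host such as the PIR2 strain listed. It is maintained at low copy under ampicillin selection via β-lactamase. An incP oriT with an adjacent traJ fragment allows conjugative mobilisation into a recipient. An erm-family rRNA methyltransferase gene (annotated by homology as ermC') would provide macrolide-lincosamide resistance for selecting recipients. pNBU2 vectors generally integrate into the Bacteroides chromosome through an NBU2 integrase and attachment site, but the roughly 2 kb region between the circuit and AmpR is unannotated in the feature table, so these elements are not confirmed here.

The payload comprises three transcription units, each ending in an rrnB T2 terminator. The first places mScarlet-I3 (detected by the annotation tool as a related mScarlet-I derivative) under the PBfP1E6 promoter with the RBS1PLP ribosome binding site, presumably serving as a constitutive red reference signal. The second expresses the TetR repressor from PBT0463, the sensing promoter. The third drives mGreenLantern from pTetR56, a promoter containing tet operator sequence. The architecture therefore acts as an inverter: activity of PBT0463 produces TetR, which should repress green fluorescence, while red fluorescence marks the cells regardless. The record does not state what signal regulates PBT0463. The associated work describes a Bacteroides synthetic biology toolkit aimed at an in vivo malabsorption biosensor, which is the likely context of use.
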