Features (pLannotate 1.2.2; 13 found; start..end, strand, type, name):
    207..877     +  CDS            mScarlet-2I (fragment): mScarlet-I derivative in which the N- and C-termini have been modified to reduce cytotoxicity (Valbuena et al., 2020) preserves the original mammalian codon optimization
    919..946     +  terminator     rrnB T2 terminator: transcription terminator T2 from the E. coli rrnB gene
   1262..1882    +  CDS            tetR: TETR2_ECOLX - Experimental evidence at protein level: Swiss-Prot protein existence level 1. TetR is the repressor of the tetracycline resistance element; its N-terminal region forms a helix-turn-helix structure and binds DNA. Binding of tetracycline to TetR reduces the repressor affinity for the tetracycline resistance gene (tetA) promoter operator sites. From Escherichia coli.
   1913..1934    +  terminator     rrnB T2 terminator (fragment): transcription terminator T2 from the E. coli rrnB gene
   2050..2068    +  promoter       PLtetO-1 promoter (fragment): modified phage lambda PL promoter with tet operator sites (Lutz and Bujard, 1997)
   2155..2874    +  CDS            mGreenLantern: monomeric GFP derivative that displays exceptionally high brightness in cells (Campbell et al., 2020)
   2895..2922    +  terminator     rrnB T2 terminator: transcription terminator T2 from the E. coli rrnB gene
   4902..5762    -  CDS            AmpR: β-lactamase; bla; confers resistance to ampicillin, carbenicillin, and related antibiotics
   5763..5779    -  promoter       AmpR promoter (fragment): bla
   6250..6978    +  CDS            ermC': ERM_BACIU - Experimental evidence at protein level: Swiss-Prot protein existence level 1. This protein produces a dimethylation of the adenine residue at position 2085 in 23S rRNA, resulting in reduced affinity between ribosomes and macrolide-lincosamide-streptogramin B antibiotics. From Bacillus subtilis.
   7054..7442    -  rep_origin     R6K γ ori: γ replication origin from E. coli plasmid R6K; requires the R6K initiator protein pi for replication
   7613..7722    +  oriT           oriT: incP origin of transfer
   7755..7800    +  CDS            traJ (fragment): oriT-recognizing protein; traJ
>Addgene plasmid #248728 | pAH108 | addgene full sequence | sequence record 496758 | Addgene NGS Result
CAATTGGGCTACCTTTTTTTTGTTTTGTTTGCAATGGTTAATCTATTGTTAAAATTTAAAGTTTCACTTG
AACTTTCAAATAATGTTCTTATATTTGCAGTGTCGAAAGAAACAAAGTAGGACTGATCACACAACATTTA
AAAAATAACATTATGAAAGCACTCGAAAAGAGATTCAAAGGTAATATTAACAATAATTTATTTTCAATGG
ATAGCACCGAGGCAGTGATCAAGGAGTTCATGCGGTTCAAGGTGCACATGGAGGGCTCCATGAACGGCCA
CGAGTTCGAGATCGAGGGCGAGGGCGAGGGCCGCCCCTACGAGGGCACCCAGACCGCCAAGCTGAAGGTG
ACCAAGGGTGGCCCCCTGCCCTTCTCCTGGGACATCCTGTCCCCTCAGTTCATGTACGGCTCCAGGGCCT
TCATCAAGCACCCCGCCGACATCCCCGACTACTGGAAGCAGTCCTTCCCCGAGGGCTTCAAGTGGGAGCG
CGTGATGATCTTCGAGGACGGCGGCACCGTGTCCGTGACCCAGGACACCTCCCTGGAGGACGGCACCCTG
ATCTACAAGGTGAAGCTCCGCGGCGGCAACTTCCCTCCTGACGGCCCCGTAATGCAGAAGAGGACAATGG
GCTGGGAAGCATCCACCGAGCGGTTGTACCCCGAGGACGTCGTGCTGAAGGGCGACATTAAGATGGCCCT
GCGCCTGAAGGACGGCGGCCGCTACCTGGCGGACTTCAAGACCACCTACAAGGCCAAGAAGCCCGTGCAG
ATGCCCGGCGCCTTCAACATCGACCGCAAGTTGGACATCACCTCCCACAACGAGGACTACACCGTGGTGG
AACAGTACGAACGCTCCGTGGCCCGCCACTCCACCGGCGGCTCCGGTGGCTCCTAATAAATCCTAGCTGA
TTAGCTCGAGAAGGCCATCCTGACGGATGGCCTTTTTTTTGTATGGGGACTCTGAGAACCCTACCTTTCA
AACCCCGACTCACGCAATACAAGAAGAGCTATTACGTAGTTGTTACGTTAGCTACTATCGGCGTCATGCT
ACATATTCCCAAGTGGTATTGCGAAAAAATCAACTAATCATAACATTACGATCATCTGCTCAACACCTTG
TTGTCGGACACTTCATGTTTGACCTTTAGAACTGTTTTTTTAATCTCGGAAGGTAATCTATTTATTTAAT
AAAATATTCATTTTTTTGAGTGGAAGGATATATACCCTGCCACTCAAATCTTGAGTACTAATAACAAATC
AATGTCCAGATTAGATAAAAGTAAAGTGATTAACAGCGCATTAGAGCTGCTTAATGAGGTCGGAATCGAA
GGTTTAACAACCCGTAAACTCGCCCAGAAGCTAGGTGTAGAGCAGCCTACATTGTATTGGCATGTAAAAA
ATAAGCGGGCTTTGCTCGACGCCTTAGCCATTGAGATGTTAGATAGGCACCATACTCACTTTTGCCCTTT
AGAAGGGGAAAGCTGGCAAGATTTTTTACGTAATAACGCTAAAAGTTTTAGATGTGCTTTACTAAGTCAT
CGCGATGGAGCAAAAGTACATTTAGGTACACGGCCTACAGAAAAACAGTATGAAACTCTCGAAAATCAAT
TAGCCTTTTTATGCCAACAAGGTTTTTCACTAGAGAATGCATTATATGCACTCAGCGCTGTGGGGCATTT
TACTTTAGGTTGCGTATTGGAAGATCAAGAGCATCAAGTCGCTAAAGAAGAAAGGGAAACACCTACTACT
GATAGTATGCCGCCATTATTACGACAAGCTATCGAATTATTTGATCACCAAGGTGCAGAGCCAGCCTTCT
TATTCGGCCTTGAATTGATCATATGCGGATTAGAAAAACAACTTAAATGTGAAAGTGGGTCTTAATGGCC
ACATCGGTTCCTGCTAGAAGGCCCATCCTGACGGATGGCCTTTTGGTATTCGAGCATTACCTCATACTTT
GGATTTTTGTTTTGTTTGCAATGGTTAATCTATTGTTAAAATTTAAAGTTTCACTTGAACTTTCAAATAA
TGTTCTTATATTTGCAGTGTCCCTATCAGTGATAGAGAGTAGGATCACACAACATTTAAAAAATAACATT
ATGAAAGCACTCGAAAAGAGATTCAAAGGTAATATTAACAATAATTTATTTTCAATGGTGAGCAAGGGCG
AGGAGCTGTTCACCGGGGTGGTGCCCATCCTGGTCGAGCTGGACGGCGACGTAAACGGCCACAAGTTCAG
CGTCCGCGGCGAGGGCGAGGGCGATGCCACCAACGGCAAGCTGACCCTGAAGTTCATCTGCACCACCGGC
AAGCTGCCCGTGCCCTGGCCCACCCTCGTGACCACCTTAGGCTACGGCGTGGCCTGCTTCGCCCGCTACC
CCGACCACATGAAGCAGCACGACTTCTTCAAGTCCGCCATGCCCGAAGGCTACGTCCAGGAGCGCACCAT
CTCTTTCAAGGACGACGGTACCTACAAGACCCGCGCCGAGGTGAAGTTCGAGGGCGACACCCTGGTGAAC
CGCATCGTGCTGAAGGGCATCGACTTCAAGGAGGACGGCAACATCCTGGGGCACAAGCTGGAGTACAACT
TCAACAGCCACAAGGTCTATATCACGGCCGACAAGCAGAAGAACGGCATCAAGGCTAACTTCAAGACCCG
CCACAACGTTGAGGACGGCGGCGTGCAGCTCGCCGACCACTACCAGCAGAACACCCCCATCGGCGACGGC
CCCGTGCTGCTGCCCGACAACCACTACCTGAGCCATCAGTCCAAGCTGAGCAAAGACCCCAACGAGAAGC
GCGATCACATGGTCCTGAAGGAGAGGGTGACCGCCGCCGGGATTACACATGACATGGACGAGCTGTACAA
GTAATAGCGTTCAGCTCGACTGTGAGAAGGCCATCCTGACGGATGGCCTTTTTTTTTCGTTATAACTAGT
TGCGTTCCTAGCCGCTACTAGTGTAATTGCCTATCTTCCAGTGATGGAACAGCATTTGTGCATTGGCTGC
AACAATCAGCCTTACTTGTGCCTGTTCTATTTCCGAACCGACCGCTTGTATGAATGCATCAAAATTCGTT
TTCTCTACGTTGGATTCCTTGTTGCTCATATTGTGATGATAATTTCTACAAATATAGTCATTGGTAACTA
TCTATGAAACTGTTTGATACTTTTATAGTTGATTAAACTTGTTCATGGCATTTGCCTTAATATCATCCGC
TATGTCAATGTAGGGTTTCATAGCTTTGTAGTCGCTGTGTCCCGTCCATTTCATGACCACCTGTGCCGGG
ATTCCGAGAGCCAGCGCATTGCAGATGAATGTCCTTTTTCCTGCATGGGTACTGAGCAAAGCGTATTTGT
GTGTGACTTCATCAATACGTTCATTTCCCTTGTAGTAGGTTTCCCGTACAGGCTCGTTGATTTCTGCCAG
TTCGCCCAGCTCTTTCAGGTAATCGTTCATCTTCTGGTTGCTGATGACGGGCAGAGCCATGTAATTCTCG
AAATGGATGTCCTTGTATTTGTCCAGTATGGCTTTGCTGTATTTGTTCAGTTCAATCGTCAGGCTGTCGG
CAGTCTTGACTGTGGTTATTTCGATGTGGTCGGACTTCACATCGCTTCTTTTCAGATTGCGAACATCCGA
ATACCGCAAACTCGTAAAGCAGCAGAACAGGAAAACATCACGCACACGTTCCAGGTATTGCTTATCCTTG
GGTATCTGGTAGTCTTTCAGCTTGTTCAGTTCATCCCAAGTCAGGAAGATTACTTTTTTCGAGGTGGTTT
TCAGTTTCGGTTTGAACGTATCGTATGCAATGTTCTGATGATGTCCTTTCTTGAAGCTCCAGCGCAGGAA
CCATTTGAGGAATCCCATTTGCTTGCCGATGGTGCTGTTTCTCATATCCTTGGTGTCACGCAGGAAGTTG
ACGTATTCGTTCAATCCAAACTCGTTGAAATAGTTGAACGTTGCATCCTCCTTGAACTCTTTGAGGTGGT
TCCTCACTGCTGCAAATTTTTCATAGGTGGATGCCGTCCAGTTATTCTGGTTACCGCACTCTTTTACAAA
CTCATCGAACACCTCCCAAAAGCTGACAGGGGCTTCTTCCGGCTGTTCTTCACTGGTGTCTTTCATTCTC
ATGTTGAAAGCTTCCTTCAACTGTTGGGTCGTTGGCATGACCTCCTGCACCTCAAATTCCTTGAAAATAT
TCTGGATTTCGGCATAGTATTTCAGCAAGTCCGTATTGATTTCGGCTGCACTTTGCTTTAGCTTGTTGGT
ACATCCGTTCTTTACCCGCTGCTTATCTGCATCCCATTTGGCTACGTCAATCCGGTAGCCCGTTGTAAAC
TCGATACGTTGGCTGGCAAAGATGACACGCATACGGATGGGTACGTTCTCTACGATTGGCACACCGTTCT
TTTTCCGGCTCTCCAATGCAAAAATGATGTTGCGCTTGATATTCATAATTGGGTGCGTTTGAAATTCTAC
ACCCAAATATACACCCAATTATTGAGATAGCAAAAGACATTTAGAAACATTTACTTTTACTCTATATTGT
AATTTACACTTGATTATCAGTCGTTTGCAGTTTTATGATATTCTGTGAAAGTATAAGTTCGAGAGCCTGT
CTCTCCGCAAAAAACGCTGAAAATCAGCAGATTGCAAAACAAACACCCTGTTTTACACCCAAGAATGTAA
AGTCGGGTGTTTTTGTTTTATTTAAGATAATACAACCACTACATAATAAAAGAGTAGCGATATTAAAAGA
ATCCGATGAGAAAAGACTAATATTTATCTATCCATTCAGTTTGATTTCTCAGGACTTTACATCGTCCTGA
AAGTATTTGTTGGTACCGGTACCGAGGACGCGACAGCTGCAGACGCGTTATGAGTAAACTTGGTCTGACA
GTTACCAATGCTTAATCAGTGAGGCACCTATCTCAGCGATCTGTCTATTTCGTTCATCCATAGTTGCCTG
ACTCCCCGTCGTGTAGATAACTACGATACGGGAGGGCTTACCATCTGGCCCCAGTGCTGCAATGATACCG
CGGGACCCACGCTCACCGGCTCCAGATTTATCAGCAATAAACCAGCCAGCCGGAAGGGCCGAGCGCAGAA
GTGGTCCTGCAACTTTATCCGCCTCCATCCAGTCTATTAATTGTTGCCGGGAAGCTAGAGTAAGTAGTTC
GCCAGTTAATAGTTTGCGCAACGTTGTTGCCATTGCTACAGGCATCGTGGTGTCACGCTCGTCGTTTGGT
ATGGCTTCATTCAGCTCCGGTTCCCAACGATCAAGGCGAGTTACATGATCCCCCATGTTGTGCAAAAAAG
CGGTTAGCTCCTTCGGTCCTCCGATCGTTGTCAGAAGTAAGTTGGCCGCAGTGTTATCACTCATGGTTAT
GGCAGCACTGCATAATTCTCTTACTGTCATGCCATCCGTAAGATGCTTTTCTGTGACTGGTGAGTACTCA
ACCAAGTCATTCTGAGAATAGTGTATGCGGCGACCGAGTTGCTCTTGCCCGGCGTCAATACGGGATAATA
CCGCGCCACATAGCAGAACTTTAAAAGTGCTCATCATTGGAAAACGTTCTTCGGGGCGAAAACTCTCAAG
GATCTTACCGCTGTTGAGATCCAGTTCGATGTAACCCACTCGTGCACCCAACTGATCTTCAGCATCTTTT
ACTTTCACCAGCGTTTCTGGGTGAGCAAAAACAGGAAGGCAAAATGCCGCAAAAAAGGGAATAAGGGCGA
CACGGAAATGTTGAATACTCATACTCTTCCTTTTTCAATCATGGCCGCGGGATTAAAAGTCGGGGATTGG
TGAACAAAAAGGTGTTTCTCTCTTTAAGAGAAATATCGTTTTGCTAAACAGTTGATATTGAGGTATCATT
TTATCGTAAAAGACATTTTTGCTCAACAATTGCTTGACGGAAATCAACAAATTTTAGCATTTTGTAAAAA
AGTCGCTATATAATTTGGTGAATTGGAGTTATTTTCATATTTTTGCATCCCGAAGAGTTTCTCTTAAAGA
GAGAAACATCTTTTGCATACCTTTTCCGACCGAATTTTTATGTCGTAAAGAGGGGCTTTGCAGGGGGTGG
ACTCAGAAAGATGAGAATAGATGACTATTGTAGTTGAAACACATAGAAAGTTGCTGATATACAGACCGAT
ACGCATATCGGGATGAACCATGAGTACGTTCTTTTCTCAAAAAACATAAATATTCGAAAAGAGATGCAAT
AAATTAAGGAGAGGTTATAATGAACAAAGTAAATATAAAAGATAGTCAAAATTTTATTACTTCAAAATAT
CACATAGAAAAAATAATGAATTGCATAAGTTTAGATGAAAAAGATAACATCTTTGAAATAGGTGCAGGGA
AAGGTCATTTTACTGCTGGATTGGTAAAGAGATGTAATTTTGTAACGGCGATAGAAATTGATTCTAAATT
ATGTGAGGTAACTCGTAATAAGCTCTTAAATTATCCTAACTATCAAATAGTAAATGATGATATACTGAAA
TTTACATTTCCTAGCCACAATCCATATAAAATATTTGGCAACATACCTTACAACATAAGCACAAATATAA
TTCGAAAAATTGTTTTTGAAAGTTCAGCCACAATAAGTTATTTAATAGTGGAATATGGTTTTGCTAAAAT
GTTATTAGATACAAACAGATCACTAGCATTGCTGTTAATGGCAGAGGTAGATATTTCTATATTAGCAAAA
ATTCCTAGGTATTATTTCCATCCAAAACCTAAAGTGGATAGCACATTAATTGTATTAAAAAGAAAGCCAG
CAAAAATGGCATTTAAAGAGAGAAAAAAATATGAAACTTTTGTAATGAAATGGGTTAACAAAGAGTACGA
AAAACTGTTTACAAAAAATCAATTTAATAAAGCTTTAAAACATGCGAGAATATATGATATAAACAATATT
AGTTTCGAACAATTTGTATCGCTATTTAATAGTTATAAAATATTTAACGGCTAAAAACAATAGGCCACAT
GCAACTGTAAATGTTTACGCGGGTACCGACACCGCGGTGGAGGGGAATTCCCATGTCAGCCGTTAAGTGT
TCCTGTGTCACTCAAAATTGCTTTGAGAGGCTCTAAGGGCTTCTCAGTGCGTTACATCCCTGGCTTGTTG
TCCACAACCGTTAAACCTTAAAAGCTTTAAAAGCCTTATATATTCTTTTTTTTCTTATAAAACTTAAAAC
CTTAGAGGCTATTTAAGTTGCTGATTTATATTAATTTTATTGTTCAAACATGAGAGCTTAGTACGTGAAA
CATGAGAGCTTAGTACGTTAGCCATGAGAGCTTAGTACGTTAGCCATGAGGGTTTAGTTCGTTAAACATG
AGAGCTTAGTACGTTAAACATGAGAGCTTAGTACGTGAAACATGAGAGCTTAGTACGTACTATCAACAGG
TTGAACTGCTGATCTTCAGATCCTCTACGCCGGACGCATCGTGGCCGGATCAATTCCGTTTTCCGCTGCA
TAACCCTGCTTCGGGGTCATTATAGCGATTTTTTCGGTATATCCATCCTTTTTCGCACGATATACAGGAT
TTTGCCAAAGGGTTCGTGTAGACTTTCCTTGGTGTATCCAACGGCGTCAGCCGGGCAGGATAGGTGAAGT
AGGCCCACCCGCGAGCGGGTGTTCCTTCTTCACTGTCCCTTATTCGCACCTGGCGGTGCTCAACGGGAAT
CCTGCTCTGCGAGGCTGGCCGGCTACCGCCGGCGTAACAGATGAGGGCAAGCGGATGGCTGATGAAACCA
AGCCAACCAGGAAGGGCAGCCCACCTATCACGGAATTGATCCCCCTCGAATTGGAATTCTAGCCTGGAAT
AGGGAAGCACCACATCACC
